Addgene plasmid #175213: pCfB8406
Purpose: Xenopus oocyte expression vector containing YDR352W. Contains T7 RNA polymerase binding site, and adds polyA tail to YDR352W. Used for generation of mRNA, for injection into xenopus laevis oocytes.
Depositing lab: Irina Borodina. Depositing organization: Danmarks Tekniske Universitet. Publication: Deorphanizing solute carriers in Saccharomyces cerevisiae for secondary uptake of xenobiotic compounds. Moller-Hansen I, Saez-Saez J, van der Hoek SA, Dyekjaer JD, Christensen HB, Wright Muelas M, O'Hagan S, Kell DB, Borodina I. Front Microbiol. 2024 Apr 12;15:1376653. doi: 10.3389/fmicb.2024.1376653. PubMed 38680917.
Backbone
  Vector backbone: pNB1u/pLIFE016
  Backbone size w/o insert (bp): 3099
  Vector type: mRNA expression, injection into xenopus oocytes
Growth in bacteria
  Bacterial resistance: Ampicillin, 100 μg/mL
  Growth temperature: 37°C
  Growth strain: DH5alpha
  Copy number: High Copy
Gene/Insert
  Gene/Insert name: YDR352W
  Species: S. cerevisiae (budding yeast)
  Promoter: T7
  Tag / fusion protein: PolyA (C terminal on insert)
  Cloning method: Restriction Enzyme; 5′ cloning site Nt.BbvCI (not destroyed); 3′ cloning site USER cloning (unknown if destroyed)
  Sequencing primers: 5′ AAGGCGATTAAGTTGGGT; 3′ GTGTTCTTGAGGCTGGTTTA
Terms and licenses: Academic/Nonprofit Terms; Industry Terms: Not Available to Industry
Depositor comments: Generated by USER cloning
How to cite: pCfB8406 was a gift from Irina Borodina (Addgene plasmid # 175213 ; http://n2t.net/addgene:175213 ; RRID:Addgene_175213)
