[The description below was written by a language model from this plasmid's Addgene catalogue record and pLannotate feature annotations shown in this document.]
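Description:
pCfB8406 is a Xenopus oocyte expression vector built on the pNB1u/pLIFE016 backbone, designed as a template for in vitro synthesis of mRNA rather than for direct expression in cells. It is propagated in E. coli as a high-copy plasmid through a ColE1/pUC-type origin and is selected with ampicillin via the β-lactamase gene and its native promoter. The sequenced record is about 4.1 kb. It also contains remnants typical of pUC-derived vectors, including fragments of lacZα, lacI, bom and rop, together with the lac promoter, lac operator and CAP site. These remnants play no evident part in the construct's intended use.

The insert is the Saccharomyces cerevisiae open reading frame YDR352W, which the feature annotation identifies as YPQ2, a putative transporter thought to export cationic amino acids from the vacuole. It was introduced by USER cloning. A T7 promoter lies upstream and drives run-off transcription by T7 RNA polymerase. The coding sequence is flanked by the 5' and 3' untranslated regions of the Xenopus laevis major β-globin gene, which promote efficient translation and stability of injected transcripts in oocytes. According to the catalogue entry, the vector also adds a polyA tail to the transcript, although this tract is not separately annotated in the feature table. An SP6 promoter sits downstream in the opposite orientation.

The resulting mRNA is injected into Xenopus laevis oocytes to express the yeast protein heterologously. The associated work aimed to deorphanize yeast solute carriers and assess their role in uptake of xenobiotic compounds.
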