Features (pLannotate 1.2.2; 16 found; start..end, strand, type, name):
     12..111     +  misc_feature   bom (fragment): basis of mobility region from pBR322
    117..274     -  CDS            lacZα (fragment): LacZα fragment of β-galactosidase; lacZ fragment
    277..295     +  promoter       T7 promoter: promoter for bacteriophage T7 RNA polymerase
    303..320     +  misc_feature   MCS (fragment): pUC18/19 multiple cloning site
    327..369     +  5'UTR          Xenopus globin 5'-UTR: translational enhancer from the 5'-UTR of the major beta-globin gene of Xenopus laevis
    399..1349    +  CDS            YPQ2: YPQ2_YEAST - Experimental evidence at protein level: Swiss-Prot protein existence level 1. May function as an amino acid transporter mediating the export of cationic amino acids from the vacuole. From Saccharomyces cerevisiae (strain ATCC 204508 / S288c) (Baker's yeast).
   1457..1582    +  3'UTR          Xenopus globin 3'-UTR: 3'-UTR of the major beta-globin gene of Xenopus laevis
   1673..1691    -  promoter       SP6 promoter: promoter for bacteriophage SP6 RNA polymerase
   1733..1749    -  protein_bind   lac operator: The lac repressor binds to the lac operator to inhibit transcription in E. coli. This inhibition can be relieved by adding lactose or isopropyl-β-D-thiogalactopyranoside (IPTG). lac repressor encoded by lacI
   1757..1787    -  promoter       lac promoter: promoter for the E. coli lac operon
   1802..1823    -  protein_bind   CAP binding site: CAP binding activates transcription in the presence of cAMP. E. coli catabolite activator protein
   1836..1928    -  CDS            lacI (fragment): lac repressor; lacI; The lac repressor binds to the lac operator to inhibit transcription in E. coli. This inhibition can be relieved by adding lactose or isopropyl-β-D-thiogalactopyranoside (IPTG).
   2111..2699    -  rep_origin     ori: high-copy-number ColE1/pMB1/pBR322/pUC origin of replication
   2870..3730    -  CDS            AmpR: β-lactamase; bla; confers resistance to ampicillin, carbenicillin, and related antibiotics
   3731..3835    -  promoter       AmpR promoter: bla
   3930..3965    +  CDS            rop (fragment): Rop protein, which maintains plasmids at low copy number; rop
>Addgene plasmid #175213 | pCfB8406 | addgene full sequence | sequence record 348139 | Addgene NGS Result
GGGTGTCGGGGCTGGCTTAACTATGCGGCATCAGAGCAGATTGTACTGAGAGTGCACCATATGCGGTGTG
AAATACCGCACAGATGCGTAAGGAGAAAATACCGCATCAGGCGCCATTCGCCATTCAGGCTGCGCAACTG
TTGGGAAGGGCGATCGGTGCGGGCCTCTTCGCTATTACGCCAGCTGGCGAAAGGGGGATGTGCTGCAAGG
CGATTAAGTTGGGTAACGCCAGGGTTTTCCCAGTCACGACGTTGTAAAACGACGGCCAGTGAATTGTAAT
ACGACTCACTATAGGGCGAATTAATTCGAGCTCGGTACCCAGCTTGCTTGTTCTTTTTGCAGAAGCTCAG
AATAAACGCTCAACTTTGGCAGATCAATTCCCGGGGCTGAGGCTTAATATGTCGTGCTCAAACGGCATCT
GGCCTACTGTATCTAATTTGTGCGGATCATTATCCTTCTTCACCTCTGTTATTTCATTGTTTCCACAAAT
AATTGAGACTTATCGAGATAAATCTGTCGATGGGCTATCGCCATATTTTTTGCTGGCTTGGTTATGTGGG
GATATTACCTCGCTGATAGGGGCAAAGCTAACAGGGCAATTGTTATTTCAGATACTTTTAGCAATTTATT
TTCTATTGAATGATTCTTTTGTATGTGGTCAATATTATTACTATGGCGTGCTGCATGAAAATAAATTGGC
GACTGTCGGCCATGAGCCTAAACCTCTTCTTCCCGAACTGGTTGAAAATGGTGAGCTTTTGAGGGAGGAA
GAGGACATGATACAAGGTGGTAGCAGTGCAGAAAGCCCTAGAAGCAGTAGAAGAAGGTCTGCCATTACAG
CAGCCTTGGCTATAGCTCATACTATAAGTACAGCTAGCGCATATCCGCTAAATGTAGGCTCCACCCAATC
ACAAGTGGGGCCTCCCGGAGATGGTAAAAACAGCCAGCTGGGTACAATTTTATCTTGGATTGGCGCTTCC
TTCTACGTAGGCGCACGTATCCCACAACTAATCAAGAATTACAATAGAAAGTCTACAGACGGCTTATCTC
CCTTCCTATTTGCTACTACACTACTCTGCAATATCACGTATAATTTGAGCATCTTCACAAGCTGTAGATT
TTTAGATAATCAGAACAAGAGGGAATTCATCGTGAATGAGTTGCCCTTTATATTTGGAAGTGCTGGAACA
ATTGCGTTTGATTTGATATACTTCTACCAATACTATATCCTTTATGCAACTGATATGCAACTACGTGAAC
TGGAAAGAGAACTATACAGTCCTGAAGAAGACAGTGCAGCGCAACTAGTGACAGAACGTACATCACTGTT
GTCTGGTGAAACGCAAACATGAATTAAACCTCAGCGAATTCGTGAGAAAGCTTGGGAATAGGCCTTTCAG
ATCTGCCCGAGACCATGGATGAAGTATCTAGAAATAGCTTGATCTGGTTACCACTAAACCAGCCTCAAGA
ACACCCGAATGGAGTCTCTAAGCTACATAATACCAACTTACACTTTACAAAATGTTGTCCCCCAAAATGT
AGCCATTCGTATCTGCTCCTAAWAAAAARAAARTTTCTTCACATTCTAAAAAAAAAAAAAAAAAAAAAAA
AAAAAAAAAAAMCCCCCCCCCCCCCCCCCTGCAGGCGGCCGCCTCGAGGCTAGCTTGAGTATTCTATAGT
GTCACCTAAATAGCTTGGCGTAATCATGGTCATAGCTGTTTCCTGTGTGAAATTGTTATCCGCTCACAAT
TCCACACAACATACGAGCCGGAAGCATAAAGTGTAAAGCCTGGGGTGCCTAATGAGTGAGCTAACTCACA
TTAATTGCGTTGCGCTCACTGCCCGCTTTCCAGTCGGGAAACCTGTCGTGCCAGCTGCATTAATGAATCG
GCCAACGCGCGGGGAGAGGCGGTTTGCGTATTGGGCGCTCTTCCGCTTCCTCGCTCACTGACTCGCTGCG
CTCGGTCGTTCGGCTGCGGCGAGCGGTATCAGCTCACTCAAAGGCGGTAATACGGTTATCCACAGAATCA
GGGGATAACGCAGGAAAGAACATGTGAGCAAAAGGCCAGCAAAAGGCCAGGAACCGTAAAAAGGCCGCGT
TGCTGGCGTTTTTCCATAGGCTCCGCCCCCCTGACGAGCATCACAAAAATCGACGCTCAAGTCAGAGGTG
GCGAAACCCGACAGGACTATAAAGATACCAGGCGTTTCCCCCTGGAAGCTCCCTCGTGCGCTCTCCTGTT
CCGACCCTGCCGCTTACCGGATACCTGTCCGCCTTTCTCCCTTCGGGAAGCGTGGCGCTTTCTCATAGCT
CACGCTGTAGGTATCTCAGTTCGGTGTAGGTCGTTCGCTCCAAGCTGGGCTGTGTGCACGAACCCCCCGT
TCAGCCCGACCGCTGCGCCTTATCCGGTAACTATCGTCTTGAGTCCAACCCGGTAAGACACGACTTATCG
CCACTGGCAGCAGCCACTGGTAACAGGATTAGCAGAGCGAGGTATGTAGGCGGTGCTACAGAGTTCTTGA
AGTGGTGGCCTAACTACGGCTACACTAGAAGAACAGTATTTGGTATCTGCGCTCTGCTGAAGCCAGTTAC
CTTCGGAAAAAGAGTTGGTAGCTCTTGATCCGGCAAACAAACCACCGCTGGTAGCGGTGGTTTTTTTGTT
TGCAAGCAGCAGATTACGCGCAGAAAAAAAGGATCTCAAGAAGATCCTTTGATCTTTTCTACGGGGTCTG
ACGCTCAGTGGAACGAAAACTCACGTTAAGGGATTTTGGTCATGAGATTATCAAAAAGGATCTTCACCTA
GATCCTTTTAAATTAAAAATGAAGTTTTAAATCAATCTAAAGTATATATGAGTAAACTTGGTCTGACAGT
TACCAATGCTTAATCAGTGAGGCACCTATCTCAGCGATCTGTCTATTTCGTTCATCCATAGTTGCCTGAC
TCCCCGTCGTGTAGATAACTACGATACGGGAGGGCTTACCATCTGGCCCCAGTGCTGCAATGATACCGCG
AGACCCACGCTCACCGGCTCCAGATTTATCAGCAATAAACCAGCCAGCCGGAAGGGCCGAGCGCAGAAGT
GGTCCTGCAACTTTATCCGCCTCCATCCAGTCTATTAATTGTTGCCGGGAAGCTAGAGTAAGTAGTTCGC
CAGTTAATAGTTTGCGCAACGTTGTTGCCATTGCTACAGGCATCGTGGTGTCACGCTCGTCGTTTGGTAT
GGCTTCATTCAGCTCCGGTTCCCAACGATCAAGGCGAGTTACATGATCCCCCATGTTGTGCAAAAAAGCG
GTTAGCTCCTTCGGTCCTCCGATCGTTGTCAGAAGTAAGTTGGCCGCAGTGTTATCACTCATGGTTATGG
CAGCACTGCATAATTCTCTTACTGTCATGCCATCCGTAAGATGCTTTTCTGTGACTGGTGAGTACTCAAC
CAAGTCATTCTGAGAATAGTGTATGCGGCGACCGAGTTGCTCTTGCCCGGCGTCAATACGGGATAATACC
GCGCCACATAGCAGAACTTTAAAAGTGCTCATCATTGGAAAACGTTCTTCGGGGCGAAAACTCTCAAGGA
TCTTACCGCTGTTGAGATCCAGTTCGATGTAACCCACTCGTGCACCCAACTGATCTTCAGCATCTTTTAC
TTTCACCAGCGTTTCTGGGTGAGCAAAAACAGGAAGGCAAAATGCCGCAAAAAAGGGAATAAGGGCGACA
CGGAAATGTTGAATACTCATACTCTTCCTTTTTCAATATTATTGAAGCATTTATCAGGGTTATTGTCTCA
TGAGCGGATACATATTTGAATGTATTTAGAAAAATAAACAAATAGGGGTTCCGCGCACATTTCCCCGAAA
AGTGCCACCTGACGTCTAAGAAACCATTATTATCATGACATTAACCTATAAAAATAGGCGTATCACGAGG
CCCTTTCGTCTCGCGCGTTTCGGTGATGACGGTGAAAACCTCTGACACATGCAGCTCCCGGAGACGGTCA
CAGCTTGTCTGTAAGCGGATGCCGGGAGCAGACAAGCCCGTCAGGGCGCGTCAGCGGGTGTTGGC
