>Addgene plasmid #175213 | pCfB8406 | depositor partial sequence | sequence record 339715 | YDR352W
ATGTCGTGCTCAAACGGCATCTGGCCTACTGTATCTAATTTGTGCGGATCATTATCCTTCTTCACCTCTG
TTATTTCATTGTTTCCACAAATAATTGAGACTTATCGAGATAAATCTGTCGATGGGCTATCGCCATATTT
TTTGCTGGCTTGGTTATGTGGGGATATTACCTCGCTGATAGGGGCAAAGCTAACAGGGCAATTGTTATTT
CAGATACTTTTAGCAATTTATTTTCTATTGAATGATTCTTTTGTATGTGGTCAATATTATTACTATGGCG
TGCTGCATGAAAATAAATTGGCGACTGTCGGCCATGAGCCTAAACCTCTTCTTCCCGAACTGGTTGAAAA
TGGTGAGCTTTTGAGGGAGGAAGAGGACATGATACAAGGTGGTAGCAGTGCAGAAAGCCCTAGAAGCAGT
AGAAGAAGGTCTGCCATTACAGCAGCCTTGGCTATAGCTCATACTATAAGTACAGCTAGCGCATATCCGC
TAAATGTAGGCTCCACCCAATCACAAGTGGGGCCTCCCGGAGATGGTAAAAACAGCCAGCTGGGTACAAT
TTTATCTTGGATTGGCGCTTCCTTCTACGTAGGCGCACGTATCCCACAACTAATCAAGAATTACAATAGA
AAGTCTACAGACGGCTTATCTCCCTTCCTATTTGCTACTACACTACTCTGCAATATCACGTATAATTTGA
GCATCTTCACAAGCTGTAGATTTTTAGATAATCAGAACAAGAGGGAATTCATCGTGAATGAGTTGCCCTT
TATATTTGGAAGTGCTGGAACAATTGCGTTTGATTTGATATACTTCTACCAATACTATATCCTTTATGCA
ACTGATATGCAACTACGTGAACTGGAAAGAGAACTATACAGTCCTGAAGAAGACAGTGCAGCGCAACTAG
TGACAGAACGTACATCACTGTTGTCTGGTGAAACGCAAACATAG
